Addgene plasmid #162959: C514-E24: attB5r-RU5u-V5-nostop-attB1r
Purpose: Gateway attB5r/attB1r entry clone for generation of N-terminal V5-tagged fusion proteins
Depositing lab: Dominic Esposito. Depositing organization: National Cancer Institute (NCI). Publication: Combinatorial assembly of clone libraries using site-specific recombination. Wall VE, Garvey LA, Mehalko JL, Procter LV, Esposito D. Methods Mol Biol. 2014;1116:193-208. doi: 10.1007/978-1-62703-764-8_14. PubMed 24395366.
Backbone
  Vector backbone: pDonr235
  Vector type: Synthetic Biology
Growth in bacteria
  Bacterial resistance: Spectinomycin, 50 μg/mL
  Growth temperature: 37°C
  Growth strain: DH5alpha
  Copy number: High Copy
Gene/Insert
  Gene/Insert name: V5 epitope tag with upstream HTLV RU5 5' UTR
  Species: Synthetic
  Cloning method: Gateway Cloning
Terms and licenses: Academic/Nonprofit Terms; Industry Terms: Not Available to Industry
How to cite: C514-E24: attB5r-RU5u-V5-nostop-attB1r was a gift from Dominic Esposito (Addgene plasmid # 162959 ; http://n2t.net/addgene:162959 ; RRID:Addgene_162959)
