[The description below was written by a language model from this plasmid's Addgene catalogue record and pLannotate feature annotations shown in this document.]
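Description:
C514-E24: attB5r-RU5u-V5-nostop-attB1r is a small (about 3.0 kb) Gateway entry clone built on the pDonr235 backbone and catalogued as a synthetic biology part for combinatorial, multi-fragment recombinational cloning. It is maintained in E. coli at high copy through a ColE1/pUC-type origin and selected with spectinomycin via the aadA (SmR) aminoglycoside adenylyltransferase gene. This gene appears to be driven by a class 1 integron Pc promoter fragment, and a short remnant of a gentamicin acetyltransferase gene lies just upstream of it. The rrnB T1 and T2 terminators in the backbone insulate the cloning region from read-through transcription, and a T7 promoter and a fragment of a pUC multiple cloning site lie next to the cassette.

The payload is a synthetic module flanked by two Gateway recombination sites, which the automated annotation labels attR5 and attR1. These correspond to the attB5r/attB1r-derived sites indicated in the name. Between them sits a truncated HTLV-1 5' LTR, the RU5 segment, which the record describes as a 5' untranslated region. It is followed by a V5 epitope tag coding sequence without a stop codon, so translation can continue across the attB1-type junction into a downstream open reading frame. No promoter for expressing the fusion is present in this plasmid. That element, the gene of interest and the destination vector are supplied by other clones during a multisite LR reaction.

The stated use is to generate expression constructs encoding N-terminally V5-tagged fusion proteins, with the RU5 leader placed upstream of the tagged coding sequence. The record does not specify the intended expression host.
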