Features (pLannotate 1.2.2; 12 found; start..end, strand, type, name):
     44..165     -  protein_bind   attR5: mutant version of attR; recombination site for the Gateway® LR reaction LR Clonase™
    171..439     +  LTR            5' LTR (truncated): truncated 5' long terminal repeat (LTR) from human T-cell leukemia virus (HTLV) type 1
    449..489     +  CDS            V5 tag (fragment): epitope tag from simian virus 5
    488..612     +  protein_bind   attR1: mutant version of attR; recombination site for the Gateway® LR reaction LR Clonase™
    685..703     -  promoter       T7 promoter: promoter for bacteriophage T7 RNA polymerase
    773..795     +  misc_feature   MCS (fragment): pUC18/19 multiple cloning site
    887..910     +  promoter       Pc promoter (fragment): intI1 (promoter lies within the coding sequence); class 1 integron promoter
   1086..1142    +  CDS            GmR (fragment): gentamycin acetyltransferase; aacC1; confers resistance to gentamycin
   1149..1940    +  CDS            SmR: aminoglycoside adenylyltransferase (Murphy, 1985); aadA; confers resistance to spectinomycin and streptomycin
   2033..2621    +  rep_origin     ori: high-copy-number ColE1/pMB1/pBR322/pUC origin of replication
   2756..2783    -  terminator     rrnB T2 terminator: transcription terminator T2 from the E. coli rrnB gene
   2915..2958    +  terminator     rrnB T1 terminator: Escherichia coli rrnB; transcription terminator T1 from the E. coli rrnB gene
>Addgene plasmid #162959 | C514-E24: attB5r-RU5u-V5-nostop-attB1r | addgene full sequence | sequence record 330602 | Addgene NGS Result
AGCTCGAATTCTACAGTCACTAATACCATCTAAGTAGTTGATTCATAGTGACTGCATATGTTGTGTTTTA
CAGTATTATGTAGTCTGTTTTTTATGCAAAATCTAATTTAATATATTGATATTTATATCATTTTACGTTT
CTCGTTCAACTTTTGTATACAAAGTGGCGAGGGGCTCGCATCTCTCCTTCACGCGCCCGCCGCCCTACCT
GAGGCCGCCATCCACGCCGGTTGAGTCGCGTTCTGCCGCCTCCCGCCTGTGGTGCCTCCTGAACTGCGTC
CGCCGTCTAGGTAAGTTTAAAGCTCAGGTCGAGACCGGGCCTTTGTCCGGCGCTCCCTTGGAGCCTACCT
AGACTCAGCCGGCTCTCCACGCTTTGCCTGACCCTGCTTGCTCAACTCTACGTCTTTGTTTCGTTTTCTG
TTCTGCGCCGTTACAGATCGGCACCATGGGTAAGCCTATCCCTAACCCTCTCCTCGGTCTCGATTCTACA
ACTTTGTACAAAAAAGTTGAACGAGAAACGTAAAATGATATAAATATCAATATATTAAATTAGATTTTGC
ATAAAAAACAGACTACATAATACTGTAAAACACAACATATGCAGTCACTATGAACCAACTACTTAGATGG
TATTAGTGACCTGTAGAATTCGAGCTCTAGAGCTGCAGGGCGGCCGCGATATCCCCTATAGTGAGTCGTA
TTACATGGTCATAGCTGTTTCCTGGCAGCTCTGGCCCGTGTCTCAAAATCTCTGATGTTACATTGCACAA
GATCGGTACCCGGGGATCCTCTAGACCAGCCAGGACAGAAATGCCTCGACTTCGCTGCTACCCAAGGTTG
CCGGGTGACGCACACCGTGGAAACGGATGAAGGCACGAACCCAGTGGACATAAGCCTGTTCGGTTCGTAA
GCTGTAATGCAAGTAGCGTATGCGCTCACGCAACTGGTCCAGAACCTTGACCGAACGCAGCGGTGGTAAC
GGCGCAGTGGCGGTTTTCATGGCTTGTTATGACTGTTTTTTTGGGGTACAGTCTATGCCTCGGGCATCCA
AGCAGCAAGCGCGTTACGCCGTGGGTCGATGTTTGATGTTATGGAGCAGCAACGATGTTACGCAGCAGGG
CAGTCGCCCTAAAACAAAGTTAAACATTATGAGGGAAGCGGTGATCGCCGAAGTATCGACTCAACTATCA
GAGGTAGTTGGCGTCATCGAGCGCCATCTCGAACCGACGTTGCTGGCCGTACATTTGTACGGCTCCGCAG
TGGATGGCGGCCTGAAGCCACACAGTGATATTGATTTGCTGGTTACGGTGACCGTAAGGCTTGATGAAAC
AACGCGGCGAGCTTTGATCAACGACCTTTTGGAAACTTCGGCTTCCCCTGGAGAGAGCGAGATTCTCCGC
GCTGTAGAAGTCACCATTGTTGTGCACGACGACATCATTCCGTGGCGTTATCCAGCTAAGCGCGAACTGC
AATTTGGAGAATGGCAGCGCAATGACATTCTTGCAGGTATCTTCGAGCCAGCCACGATCGACATTGATCT
GGCTATCTTGCTGACAAAAGCAAGAGAACATAGCGTTGCCTTGGTAGGTCCAGCGGCGGAGGAACTCTTT
GATCCGGTTCCTGAACAGGATCTATTTGAGGCGCTAAATGAAACCTTAACGCTATGGAACTCGCCGCCCG
ACTGGGCTGGCGATGAGCGAAATGTAGTGCTTACGTTGTCCCGCATTTGGTACAGCGCAGTAACCGGCAA
AATCGCGCCGAAGGATGTCGCTGCCGACTGGGCAATGGAGCGCCTGCCGGCCCAGTATCAGCCCGTCATA
CTTGAAGCTAGACAGGCTTATCTTGGACAAGAAGAAGATCGCTTGGCCTCGCGCGCAGATCAGTTGGAAG
AATTTGTCCACTACGTGAAAGGCGAGATCACCAAGGTAGTCGGCAAATAACCCTCGAGCCACCCATGACC
AAAATCCCTTAACGTGAGTTACGCGTCGTTCCACTGAGCGTCAGACCCCGTAGAAAAGATCAAAGGATCT
TCTTGAGATCCTTTTTTTCTGCGCGTAATCTGCTGCTTGCAAACAAAAAAACCACCGCTACCAGCGGTGG
TTTGTTTGCCGGATCAAGAGCTACCAACTCTTTTTCCGAAGGTAACTGGCTTCAGCAGAGCGCAGATACC
AAATACTGTTCTTCTAGTGTAGCCGTAGTTAGGCCACCACTTCAAGAACTCTGTAGCACCGCCTACATAC
CTCGCTCTGCTAATCCTGTTACCAGTGGCTGCTGCCAGTGGCGATAAGTCGTGTCTTACCGGGTTGGACT
CAAGACGATAGTTACCGGATAAGGCGCAGCGGTCGGGCTGAACGGGGGGTTCGTGCACACAGCCCAGCTT
GGAGCGAACGACCTACACCGAACTGAGATACCTACAGCGTGAGCTATGAGAAAGCGCCACGCTTCCCGAA
GGGAGAAAGGCGGACAGGTATCCGGTAAGCGGCAGGGTCGGAACAGGAGAGCGCACGAGGGAGCTTCCAG
GGGGAAACGCCTGGTATCTTTATAGTCCTGTCGGGTTTCGCCACCTCTGACTTGAGCGTCGATTTTTGTG
ATGCTCGTCAGGGGGGCGGAGCCTATGGAAAAACGCCAGCAACGCGGCCTTTTTACGGTTCCTGGCCTTT
TGCTGGCCTTTTGCTCACATGTTCTTTCCTGCGTTATCCCCTGATTCTGTGGATAACCGTATTACCGCTA
GCCAGGAAGAGTTTGTAGAAACGCAAAAAGGCCATCCGTCAGGATGGCCTTCTGCTTAGTTTGATGCCTG
GCAGTTTATGGCGGGCGTCCTGCCCGCCACCCTCCGGGCCGTTGCTTCACAACGTTCAAATCCGCTCCCG
GCGGATTTGTCCTACTCAGGAGAGCGTTCACCGACAAACAACAGATAAAACGAAAGGCCCAGTCTTCCGA
CTGAGCCTTTCGTTTTATTTGATGCCTGGCAGTTCCCTACTCTCGCGTTAACGCTACCATGG
